Addgene plasmid #53757: pEGFP-C3-Sec6
Purpose: pEGFP-C3 plasmid that expresses Sec6
Depositing lab: Channing Der. Depositing organization: University of North Carolina at Chapel Hill. Publication: Ral and Rheb GTPase activating proteins integrate mTOR and GTPase signaling in aging, autophagy, and tumor cell invasion. Martin TD, Chen XW, Kaplan RE, Saltiel AR, Walker CL, Reiner DJ, Der CJ. Mol Cell. 2014 Jan 23;53(2):209-20. doi: 10.1016/j.molcel.2013.12.004. Epub 2014 Jan 2. PubMed 24389102.
Backbone
  Vector backbone: pEGFP-C3
  Backbone size w/o insert (bp): 4700
  Total vector size (bp): 6938
  Vector type: Mammalian Expression
  Selectable markers: Neomycin (select with G418)
Growth in bacteria
  Bacterial resistance: Kanamycin, 50 μg/mL
  Growth temperature: 37°C
  Growth strain: DH5alpha
  Copy number: Unknown
Gene/Insert
  Gene/Insert name: Sec6 (alt names: EXOC3; SEC6P; SEC6L1)
  Species: H. sapiens (human)
  Insert size (bp): 2238
  Entrez Gene: EXOC3 (a.k.a. SEC6, SEC6L1, Sec6p)
  Tag / fusion protein: GFP (N terminal on backbone)
  Cloning method: Restriction Enzyme; 5′ cloning site XhoI (not destroyed); 3′ cloning site BamH1 (not destroyed)
  Sequencing primers: 5′ EGFP-C
Terms and licenses: Academic/Nonprofit Terms; Industry Terms: Not Available to Industry
How to cite: pEGFP-C3-Sec6 was a gift from Channing Der (Addgene plasmid # 53757 ; http://n2t.net/addgene:53757 ; RRID:Addgene_53757)
