[The description below was written by a language model from this plasmid's Addgene catalogue record and pLannotate feature annotations shown in this document.]
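Description:
pEGFP-C3-Sec6 is a mammalian expression plasmid built on the pEGFP-C3 backbone that produces human Sec6 (EXOC3, also called SEC6L1) as a fusion with EGFP at its N terminus. The roughly 2.2 kb Sec6 coding sequence was inserted between the XhoI and BamHI sites of the polylinker, both of which are retained, placing it directly downstream of the EGFP open reading frame. Transcription of the fusion is driven by the human cytomegalovirus immediate early enhancer and promoter and terminated by the SV40 polyadenylation signal. The short large T antigen fragment annotated just before that signal is most likely part of the SV40-derived 3′ region and not a functional coding element.

The plasmid replicates in E. coli from a high-copy ColE1/pUC-type origin, and it also carries an f1 phage origin that allows single-stranded DNA production. A single Tn5 aminoglycoside phosphotransferase gene (NeoR/KanR) serves both hosts. A bacterial bla-type promoter gives kanamycin resistance in E. coli, while the adjacent SV40 enhancer/early promoter, paired with the HSV TK polyadenylation signal, allows G418 selection of stably transfected mammalian cells. The small ble and bGH poly(A) fragments in the annotation appear to be backbone remnants with no evident role. The sequenced record is 6,927 nt, slightly shorter than the 6,938 bp listed in the catalogue.

EXOC3 is a component of the exocyst complex, which docks exocytic vesicles at fusion sites on the plasma membrane. The stated purpose is simply Sec6 expression. A GFP fusion of this kind is suited to visualising the protein's localisation in living or fixed cells and to detecting or isolating it through the GFP tag. The associated publication concerns Ral and Rheb GTPase signalling.
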