Features (pLannotate 1.2.2; 14 found; start..end, strand, type, name):
     61..364     +  enhancer       CMV enhancer: human cytomegalovirus immediate early enhancer
    365..568     +  promoter       CMV promoter: human cytomegalovirus (CMV) immediate early promoter
    613..1329    +  CDS            EGFP: EGFP is a basic (constitutively fluorescent) green fluorescent protein published in 1996, derived from Aequorea victoria. It is reported to be a rapidly-maturing weak dimer with moderate acid sensitivity.
   1348..3582    +  CDS            EXOC3: EXOC3_HUMAN - Also known as SEC6, SEC6L1. Experimental evidence at protein level: Swiss-Prot protein existence level 1. Component of the exocyst complex involved in the docking of exocytic vesicles with fusion sites on the plasma membrane. From Homo sapiens (Human).
   3608..3692    +  CDS            large T antigen (fragment): large T antigen from SV40 (simian virus 40)
   3715..3836    +  polyA_signal   SV40 poly(A) signal: SV40 polyadenylation signal
   3870..4298    -  rep_origin     f1 ori (sequence partly withheld): f1 bacteriophage origin of replication; arrow indicates direction of (+) strand synthesis
   4325..4429    +  promoter       AmpR promoter: bla
   4431..4788    +  promoter       SV40 promoter: SV40 enhancer and early promoter
   4823..5617    +  CDS            NeoR/KanR: aminoglycoside phosphotransferase from Tn5; aph(3')-II (or nptII); confers resistance to neomycin, kanamycin, and G418 (Geneticin®)
   5638..5790    +  CDS            ble (fragment): BLE_KLEPN - Experimental evidence at protein level: Swiss-Prot protein existence level 1. Binding protein with a strong affinity to the bleomycin family of antibiotics. Binds to CL990; an antimitotic-antibiotic compound. From Klebsiella pneumoniae.
   5849..5896    +  polyA_signal   HSV TK poly(A) signal: herpes simplex virus thymidine kinase polyadenylation signal (Cole and Stacy, 1985)
   5987..6003    -  polyA_signal   bGH poly(A) signal (fragment): bovine growth hormone polyadenylation signal
   6225..6813    +  rep_origin     ori: high-copy-number ColE1/pMB1/pBR322/pUC origin of replication
>Addgene plasmid #53757 | pEGFP-C3-Sec6 | addgene full sequence | sequence record 456744 | Addgene NGS Result
TAGTTATTAATAGTAATCAATTACGGGGTCATTAGTTCATAGCCCATATATGGAGTTCCGCGTTACATAA
CTTACGGTAAATGGCCCGCCTGGCTGACCGCCCAACGACCCCCGCCCATTGACGTCAATAATGACGTATG
TTCCCATAGTAACGCCAATAGGGACTTTCCATTGACGTCAATGGGTGGAGTATTTACGGTAAACTGCCCA
CTTGGCAGTACATCAAGTGTATCATATGCCAAGTACGCCCCCTATTGACGTCAATGACGGTAAATGGCCC
GCCTGGCATTATGCCCAGTACATGACCTTATGGGACTTTCCTACTTGGCAGTACATCTACGTATTAGTCA
TCGCTATTACCATGGTGATGCGGTTTTGGCAGTACATCAATGGGCGTGGATAGCGGTTTGACTCACGGGG
ATTTCCAAGTCTCCACCCCATTGACGTCAATGGGAGTTTGTTTTGGCACCAAAATCAACGGGACTTTCCA
AAATGTCGTAACAACTCCGCCCCATTGACGCAAATGGGCGGTAGGCGTGTACGGTGGGAGGTCTATATAA
GCAGAGCTGGTTTAGTGAACCGTCAGATCCGCTAGCGCTACCGGTCGCCACCATGGTGAGCAAGGGCGAG
GAGCTGTTCACCGGGGTGGTGCCCATCCTGGTCGAGCTGGACGGCGACGTAAACGGCCACAAGTTCAGCG
TGTCCGGCGAGGGCGAGGGCGATGCCACCTACGGCAAGCTGACCCTGAAGTTCATCTGCACCACCGGCAA
GCTGCCCGTGCCCTGGCCCACCCTCGTGACCACCCTGACCTACGGCGTGCAGTGCTTCAGCCGCTACCCC
GACCACATGAAGCAGCACGACTTCTTCAAGTCCGCCATGCCCGAAGGCTACGTCCAGGAGCGCACCATCT
TCTTCAAGGACGACGGCAACTACAAGACCCGCGCCGAGGTGAAGTTCGAGGGCGACACCCTGGTGAACCG
CATCGAGCTGAAGGGCATCGACTTCAAGGAGGACGGCAACATCCTGGGGCACAAGCTGGAGTACAACTAC
AACAGCCACAACGTCTATATCATGGCCGACAAGCAGAAGAACGGCATCAAGGTGAACTTCAAGATCCGCC
ACAACATCGAGGACGGCAGCGTGCAGCTCGCCGACCACTACCAGCAGAACACCCCCATCGGCGACGGCCC
CGTGCTGCTGCCCGACAACCACTACCTGAGCACCCAGTCCGCCCTGAGCAAAGACCCCAACGAGAAGCGC
GATCACATGGTCCTGCTGGAGTTCGTGACCGCCGCCGGGATCACTCTCGGCATGGACGAGCTGTACAAGT
ACTCAGATCTCGAGACCATGAAGGAGACAGACCGGGAGGCCGTTGCGACAGCAGTGCAAAGGGTTGCTGG
GATGCTCCAGCGCCCGGACCAGCTGGACAAGGTGGAGCAGTATCGCAGGAGAGAAGCGCGGAAGAAGGCC
TCCGTGGAGGCCAGATTGAAGGCCGCCATCCAGTCACAGTTGGACGGGGTGCGCACAGGCCTCAGCCAGC
TCCACAACGCCCTGAATGACGTCAAAGACATCCAGCAGTCGCTGGCAGACGTCAGCAAGGACTGGAGGCA
GAGCATCAACACCATTGAGAGCCTCAAGGACGTCAAAGACGCCGTGGTGCAGCACAGCCAGCTCGCCGCA
GCCGTGGAGAACCTCAAGAACATCTTCTCAGTGCCTGAGATTGTGAGGGAGACCCAGGACCTAATTGAAC
AAGGGGCACTCCTGCAAGCCCACCGGAAGCTGATGGACCTGGAATGCTCCCGGGACGGGCTGATGTACGA
GCAGTACCGCATGGACAGTGGGAACACGCGTGACATGACCCTCATCCATGGCTACTTTGGCAGCACGCAG
GGGCTCTCTGATGAGCTGGCTAAGCAGCTGTGGATGGTGCTGCAGAGGTCACTGGTCACTGTCCGCCGTG
ACCCCACCTTGCTGGTCTCAGTTGTCAGGATCATTGAAAGGGAAGAGAAAATTGACAGGCGCATACTTGA
CCGGAAAAAGCAAACTGGCTTTGTTCCTCCTGGGAGGCCCAAGAATTGGAAGGAGAAAATGTTCACCATC
TTGGAGAGGACTGTGACCACCAGAATTGAGGGCACACAGGCAGATACCAGAGAGTCTGACAAGATGTGGC
TTGTCCGCCACCTGGAAATTATAAGGAAGTACGTCCTGGATGACCTCATTGTCGCCAAAAACCTGATGGT
TCAGTGCTTTCCTCCCCACTATGAGATCTTTAAGAACCTCCTGAACATGTACCACCAAGCCCTGAGCACG
CGGATGCAGGACCTCGCATCGGAAGACCTGGAAGCCAATGAGATCGTGAGCCTCTTGACGTGGGTCTTAA
ACACCTACACAAGTACTGAGATGATGAGGAACGTGGAGCTGGCCCCGGAAGTGGATGTCGGCACCCTGGA
GCCATTGCTTTCTCCACACGTGGTCTCTGAGCTGCTTGACACGTACATGTCCACGCTCACTTCAAACATC
ATCGCCTGGCTGCGGAAAGCGCTGGAGACAGACAAGAAAGACTGGGTCAAAGAGACAGAGCCAGAAGCCG
ACCAGGACGGGTACTACCAGACCACACTCCCTGCCATTGTCTTCCAGATGTTTGAACAGAATCTTCAAGT
TGCTGCTCAGATAAGTGAAGATTTGAAAACAAAGGTACTAGTTTTATGTCTTCAGCAGATGAATTCTTTC
CTAAGCAGATATAAAGATGAAGCGCAGCTGTATAAAGAAGAGCACCTGAGGAATCGGCAGCACCCTCACT
GCTACGTTCAGTACATGATCGCCATCATCAACAACTGCCAGACCTTCAAGGAATCCATAGTCAGTTTAAA
AAGAAAGTATTTAAAGAATGAAGTGGAAGAGGGTGTGTCTCCGAGCCAGCCCAGCATGGACGGGATTTTA
GACGCCATCGCGAAGGAGGGCTGCAGCGGTTTGCTGGAGGAGGTCTTCCTGGACCTGGAGCAACATCTGA
ATGAATTGATGACGAAGAAGTGGCTATTAGGGTCAAACGCTGTAGACATTATCTGTGTCACCGTGGAAGA
CTATTTCAACGATTTTGCCAAAATTAAAAAGCCGTATAAGAAGAGGATGACGGCCGAGGCGCACCGGCGC
GTGGTGGTGGAGTACCTGCGGGCGGTCATGCAGAAGCGCATTTCCTTCCGGAGCCCGGAGGAGCGCAAGG
AGGGTGCCGAGAAGATGGTTAGGGAGGCAGAGCAGCTGCGCTTCCTGTTCCGGAAGCTGGCGTCCGGTTT
CGGGGAAGACGTGGACGGATACTGCGACACCATCGTGGCTGTGGCCGAAGTGATCAAGCTGACAGACCCT
TCTCTGCTCTACCTGGAGGTCTCCACTCTGGTCAGCAAGTATCCAGACATCAGGGATGACCACATCGGTG
CGCTGCTGGCTGTGCGTGGGGACGCCAGCCGTGACATGAAGCAGACCATCATGGAGACCCTGGAGCAGGG
CCCAGCACAGGCCAGCCCCAGCTACGTGCCCCTCTTCAAGGACATTGTGGTGCCCAGCCTGAACGTGGCC
AAGCTGCTCAAGTAGGGATCCACCGGATCTAGATAACTGATCATAATCAGCCATACCACATTTGTAGAGG
TTTTACTTGCTTTAAAAAACCTCCCACACCTCCCCCTGAACCTGAAACATAAAATGAATGCAATTGTTGT
TGTTAACTTGTTTATTGCAGCTTATAATGGTTACAAATAAAGCAATAGCATCACAAATTTCACAAATAAA
GCATTTTTTTCACTGCATTCTAGTTGTGGTTTGTCCAAACTCATCAATGTATCTTAACGCGTAAATTGTA
AGCGTTAATATTTTGTTAAAATTCGCGTTAAATTTTTGTTAAATCAGCTCATTTTTTAACCAATAGGCCG
AAATCGGCAAAATCCCTTATAAATCAAAAGAATAGACCGAGATAGGGT
[37 nt withheld, positions 3969-4005]
AAAGAACGTGGACTCCAACGTCAAAGG
[49 nt withheld, positions 4033-4081]
T
[91 nt withheld, positions 4083-4173]
G
[124 nt withheld, positions 4175-4298]
CAGGTGGCACTTTTCGGGGAAATGTGCGCGGAACCCCTATTTGTTTATTTTTCTAAATACATTCAAATAT
GTATCCGCTCATGAGACAATAACCCTGATAAATGCTTCAATAATATTGAAAAAGGAAGAGTCCTGAGGCG
GAAAGAACCAGCTGTGGAATGTGTGTCAGTTAGGGTGTGGAAAGTCCCCAGGCTCCCCAGCAGGCAGAAG
TATGCAAAGCATGCATCTCAATTAGTCAGCAACCAGGTGTGGAAAGTCCCCAGGCTCCCCAGCAGGCAGA
AGTATGCAAAGCATGCATCTCAATTAGTCAGCAACCATAGTCCCGCCCCTAACTCCGCCCATCCCGCCCC
TAACTCCGCCCAGTTCCGCCCATTCTCCGCCCCATGGCTGACTAATTTTTTTTATTTATGCAGAGGCCGA
GGCCGCCTCGGCCTCTGAGCTATTCCAGAAGTAGTGAGGAGGCTTTTTTGGAGGCCTAGGCTTTTGCAAA
GATCGATCAAGAGACAGGATGAGGATCGTTTCGCATGATTGAACAAGATGGATTGCACGCAGGTTCTCCG
GCCGCTTGGGTGGAGAGGCTATTCGGCTATGACTGGGCACAACAGACAATCGGCTGCTCTGATGCCGCCG
TGTTCCGGCTGTCAGCGCAGGGGCGCCCGGTTCTTTTTGTCAAGACCGACCTGTCCGGTGCCCTGAATGA
ACTGCAAGACGAGGCAGCGCGGCTATCGTGGCTGGCCACGACGGGCGTTCCTTGCGCAGCTGTGCTCGAC
GTTGTCACTGAAGCGGGAAGGGACTGGCTGCTATTGGGCGAAGTGCCGGGGCAGGATCTCCTGTCATCTC
ACCTTGCTCCTGCCGAGAAAGTATCCATCATGGCTGATGCAATGCGGCGGCTGCATACGCTTGATCCGGC
TACCTGCCCATTCGACCACCAAGCGAAACATCGCATCGAGCGAGCACGTACTCGGATGGAAGCCGGTCTT
GTCGATCAGGATGATCTGGACGAAGAGCATCAGGGGCTCGCGCCAGCCGAACTGTTCGCCAGGCTCAAGG
CGAGCATGCCCGACGGCGAGGATCTCGTCGTGACCCATGGCGATGCCTGCTTGCCGAATATCATGGTGGA
AAATGGCCGCTTTTCTGGATTCATCGACTGTGGCCGGCTGGGTGTGGCGGACCGCTATCAGGACATAGCG
TTGGCTACCCGTGATATTGCTGAAGAGCTTGGCGGCGAATGGGCTGACCGCTTCCTCGTGCTTTACGGTA
TCGCCGCTCCCGATTCGCAGCGCATCGCCTTCTATCGCCTTCTTGACGAGTTCTTCTGAGCGGGACTCTG
GGGTTCGAAATGACCGACCAAGCGACGCCCAACCTGCCATCACGAGATTTCGATTCCACCGCCGCCTTCT
ATGAAAGGTTGGGCTTCGGAATCGTTTTCCGGGACGCCGGCTGGATGATCCTCCAGCGCGGGGATCTCAT
GCTGGAGTTCTTCGCCCACCCTAGGGGGAGGCTAACTGAAACACGGAAGGAGACAATACCGGAAGGAACC
CGCGCTATGACGGCAATAAAAAGACAGAATAAAACGCACGGTGTTGGGTCGTTTGTTCATAAACGCGGGG
TTCGGTCCCAGGGCTGGCACTCTGTCGATACCCCACCGAGACCCCATTGGGGCCAATACGCCCGCGTTTC
TTCCTTTTCCCCACCCCACCCCCCAAGTTCGGGTGAAGGCCCAGGGCTCGCAGCCAACGTCGGGGCGGCA
GGCCCTGCCATAGCCTCAGGTTACTCATATATACTTTAGATTGATTTAAAACTTCATTTTTAATTTAAAA
GGATCTAGGTGAAGATCCTTTTTGATAATCTCATGACCAAAATCCCTTAACGTGAGTTTTCGTTCCACTG
AGCGTCAGACCCCGTAGAAAAGATCAAAGGATCTTCTTGAGATCCTTTTTTTCTGCGCGTAATCTGCTGC
TTGCAAACAAAAAAACCACCGCTACCAGCGGTGGTTTGTTTGCCGGATCAAGAGCTACCAACTCTTTTTC
CGAAGGTAACTGGCTTCAGCAGAGCGCAGATACCAAATACTGTTCTTCTAGTGTAGCCGTAGTTAGGCCA
CCACTTCAAGAACTCTGTAGCACCGCCTACATACCTCGCTCTGCTAATCCTGTTACCAGTGGCTGCTGCC
AGTGGCGATAAGTCGTGTCTTACCGGGTTGGACTCAAGACGATAGTTACCGGATAAGGCGCAGCGGTCGG
GCTGAACGGGGGGTTCGTGCACACAGCCCAGCTTGGAGCGAACGACCTACACCGAACTGAGATACCTACA
GCGTGAGCTATGAGAAAGCGCCACGCTTCCCGAAGGGAGAAAGGCGGACAGGTATCCGGTAAGCGGCAGG
GTCGGAACAGGAGAGCGCACGAGGGAGCTTCCAGGGGGAAACGCCTGGTATCTTTATAGTCCTGTCGGGT
TTCGCCACCTCTGACTTGAGCGTCGATTTTTGTGATGCTCGTCAGGGGGGCGGAGCCTATGGAAAAACGC
CAGCAACGCGGCCTTTTTACGGTTCCTGGCCTTTTGCTGGCCTTTTGCTCACATGTTCTTTCCTGCGTTA
TCCCCTGATTCTGTGGATAACCGTATTACCGCCATGCAT
