>Addgene plasmid #53757 | pEGFP-C3-Sec6 | addgene partial sequence | sequence record 92165 | EGFP-C 5'-CATGGTCCTGCTGGAGTTCGTG-3'
CTCTCGGCATGGACGAGCTGTACAAGTACTCAGATCTCGAGACCATGAAGGAGACAGACCGGGAGGCCGT
TGCGACAGCAGTGCAAAGGGTTGCTGGGATGCTCCAGCGCCCGGACCAGCTGGACAAGGTGGAGCAGTAT
CGCAGGAGAGAAGCGCGGAAGAAGGCCTCCGTGGAGGCCAGATTGAAGGCCGCCATCCAGTCACAGTTGG
ACGGGGTGCGCACAGGCCTCAGCCAGCTCCACAACGCCCTGAATGACGTCAAAGACATCCAGCAGTCGCT
GGCAGACGTCAGCAAGGACTGGAGGCAGAGCATCAACACCATTGAGAGCCTCAAGGACGTCAAAGACGCC
GTGGTGCAGCACAGCCAGCTCGCCGCAGCCGTGGAGAACCTCAAGAACATCTTCTCAGTGCCTGAGATTG
TGAGGGAGACCCAGGACCTAATTGAACAAGGGGCACTCCTGCAAGCCCACCGGAAGCTGATGGACCTGGA
ATGCTCCCGGGACGGGCTGATGTACGAGCAGTACCGCATGGACAGTGGGAACACGCGTGACATGACCCTC
ATCCATGGCTACTTTGGCAGCACGCAGGGGCTCTCTGATGAGCTGGCTAAGCAGCTGTGGATGGTGCTGC
AGAGGTCACTGGTCACTGTCCGCCGTGACCCCACCTTGCTGGTCTCAGTTGTCAGGATCATTGAAAGGGA
AGAGAAAATTGACAGGCGCATACTTGACCGGAAAAAGCAAACTGGCTTTGTTCCTCCTGGGAGGCCCAAG
AATTGGAAGGAGAAAATGTTCACCATCTTGGAGAGGACTGTGACCACCAGAATTGAGGGCACACAGGCAG
ATACCAGAGAGTCTGACAAGATGTGGCTTGTCCGCCACCTGGAAATTATAAGGAAGTACGTCCTG
