>Addgene plasmid #53757 | pEGFP-C3-Sec6 | addgene partial sequence | sequence record 92934 | SV40pA-R 5'-GAAATTTGTGATGCTATTGC-3'
GCATAACAGTTAACAACAACAATTGCATTCATTTTATGTTTCAGGTTCAGGGGGAGGTGTGGGAGGTTTT
TTAAAGCAAGTAAAACCTCTACAAATGTGGTATGGCTGATTATGATCAGTTATCTAGATCCGGTGGATCC
CTACTTGAGCAGCTTGGCCACGTTCAGGCTGGGCACCACAATGTCCTTGAAGAGGGGCACGTAGCTGGGG
CTGGCCTGTGCTGGGCCCTGCTCCAGGGTCTCCATGATGGTCTGCTTCATGTCACGGCTGGCGTCCCCAC
GCACAGCCAGCAGCGCACCGATGTGGTCATCCCTGATGTCTGGATACTTGCTGACCAGAGTGGAGACCTC
CAGGTAGAGCAGAGAAGGGTCTGTCAGCTTGATCACTTCGGCCACAGCCACGATGGTGTCGCAGTATCCG
TCCACGTCTTCCCCGAAACCGGACGCCAGCTTCCGGAACAGGAAGCGCAGCTGCTCTGCCTCCCTAACCA
TCTTCTCGGCACCCTCCTTGCGCTCCTCCGGGCTCCGGAAGGAAATGCGCTTCTGCATGACCGCCCGCAG
GTACTCCACCACCACGCGCCGGTGCGCCTCGGCCGTCATCCTCTTCTTATACGGCTTTTTAATTTTGGCA
AAATCGTTGAAATAGTCTTCCACGGTGACACAGATAATGTCTACAGCGTTTGACCCTAATAGCCACTTCT
TCGTCATCAATTCATTCAGATGTTGCTCCAGGTCCAGGAAGACCTCCTCCAGCAAACCGCTGCAGCCCTC
CTTCGCGATGGCGTCTAAAATCCCGTCCATGCTGGGCTGGCTCGGAGACACACCCTCTTCCACTTCATTC
TTTAAATACTTTCTTTTTAAACTGACTATGGATTCCTTGAAGGTCTGGCAGTTGTTGATGATGGCGATCA
